Addgene plasmid #47299: TAL3580
Depositing lab: Keith Joung. Depositing organization: Massachusetts General Hospital. Publication: Targeted gene disruption in somatic zebrafish cells using engineered TALENs. Sander JD, Cade L, Khayter C, Reyon D, Peterson RT, Joung JK, Yeh JR. Nat Biotechnol. 2011 Aug 5;29(8):697-8. doi: 10.1038/nbt.1934. PubMed 21822241.
Backbone
  Vector backbone: JDS78
  Backbone manufacturer: Addgene plasmid #32290
  Backbone size w/o insert (bp): 6447
  Vector type: Mammalian Expression ; T7
Growth in bacteria
  Bacterial resistance: Ampicillin, 100 μg/mL
  Growth temperature: 37°C
  Growth strain: XL1 Blue
  Copy number: High Copy
Gene/Insert
  Gene/Insert name: ZebrafishCommunity-tppp3-left (alt name: tppp3)
  Species: D. rerio (zebrafish)
  Insert size (bp): 1430
  Entrez Gene: tppp3 (a.k.a. zgc:77934)
  Promoter: CMV
  Tag / fusion protein: 3X Flag (N terminal on backbone); WT FOKI (C terminal on backbone)
  Cloning method: Restriction Enzyme; 5′ cloning site BsmBI (destroyed during cloning); 3′ cloning site BsmBI (destroyed during cloning)
  Sequencing primers: 5′ CMV-F; 3′ BGH-rev
Terms and licenses: Academic/Nonprofit Terms; Industry Terms: Not Available to Industry
Depositor comments: Target binding site: TGAGGGTTCGGGTGAAAT It is strongly recommended that users perform a diagnostic digest to verify this plasmid prior to use. For example, a double digest of the plasmid with BamHI and KpnI should result in two bands at 2.3kb and 5.8kb.
How to cite: TAL3580 was a gift from Keith Joung (Addgene plasmid # 47299 ; http://n2t.net/addgene:47299 ; RRID:Addgene_47299)
