[The description below was written by a language model from this plasmid's Addgene catalogue record.]
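Description:
TAL3580 is a TALEN expression plasmid encoding the left-hand monomer of a nuclease pair directed against the zebrafish (D. rerio) tppp3 gene. It is built on the JDS78 backbone, a vector of about 6.4 kb classed as mammalian expression with T7 capability. It is maintained in E. coli as a high-copy plasmid under ampicillin selection. No feature table accompanies the record, so the origin of replication and other backbone elements are not itemised.

The insert, roughly 1.4 kb, is an engineered array of TAL effector repeats designed to recognise a specific 18-nucleotide site in tppp3. It was cloned into the backbone through BsmBI sites that were destroyed in the process, as is typical of type IIS assembly. This places the repeat array in frame with elements already carried by the backbone: a 3X FLAG tag at the N terminus, useful for detecting the protein, and the wild-type FokI nuclease domain at the C terminus.

A CMV promoter drives expression in cells. The T7 designation indicates that the coding region can also be transcribed in vitro, which would yield mRNA of the kind commonly injected into zebrafish embryos, though the record does not spell out that use. Because FokI cleaves only as a dimer, this left monomer is meant to be used with a matching right-hand TALEN that binds the opposite strand nearby. Together the pair introduces a double-strand break whose error-prone repair can disrupt the gene. The "ZebrafishCommunity" prefix in the insert name and the associated publication on targeted gene disruption in somatic zebrafish cells suggest it belongs to a set of TALENs made for zebrafish gene knockout.
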