>Addgene plasmid #47299 | TAL3580 | depositor partial sequence | sequence record 67386 | Insert sequence
ATGGACTACAAAGACCATGACGGTGATTATAAAGATCATGACATCGATTACAAGGATGACGATGACAAGA
TGGCCCCCAAGAAGAAGAGGAAGGTGGGCATTCACCGCGGGGTACCTATGGTGGACTTGAGGACACTCGG
TTATTCGCAACAGCAACAGGAGAAAATCAAGCCTAAGGTCAGGAGCACCGTCGCGCAACACCACGAGGCG
CTTGTGGGGCATGGCTTCACTCATGCGCATATTGTCGCGCTTTCACAGCACCCTGCGGCGCTTGGGACGG
TGGCTGTCAAATACCAAGATATGATTGCGGCCCTGCCCGAAGCCACGCACGAGGCAATTGTAGGGGTCGG
TAAACAGTGGTCGGGAGCGCGAGCACTTGAGGCGCTGCTGACTGTGGCGGGTGAGCTTAGGGGGCCTCCG
CTCCAGCTCGACACCGGGCAGCTGCTGAAGATCGCGAAGAGAGGGGGAGTAACAGCGGTAGAGGCAGTGC
ACGCCTGGCGCAATGCGCTCACCGGGGCCCCCTTGAACCTGACCCCAGACCAGGTAGTCGCAATCGCGAA
CAATAATGGGGGAAAGCAAGCCCTGGAAACCGTGCAAAGGTTGTTGCCGGTCCTTTGTCAAGACCACGGC
CTTACACCGGAGCAAGTCGTGGCCATTGCAAGCAACATCGGTGGCAAACAGGCTCTTGAGACGGTTCAGA
GACTTCTCCCAGTTCTCTGTCAAGCCCACGGGCTGACTCCCGATCAAGTTGTAGCGATTGCGAATAACAA
TGGAGGGAAACAAGCATTGGAGACTGTCCAACGGCTCCTTCCCGTGTTGTGTCAAGCCCACGGTTTGACG
CCTGCACAAGTGGTCGCCATCGCCAACAACAACGGCGGTAAGCAGGCGCTGGAAACAGTACAGCGCCTGC
TGCCTGTACTGTGCCAGGATCATGGACTGACCCCAGACCAGGTAGTCGCAATCGCGAACAATAATGGGGG
AAAGCAAGCCCTGGAAACCGTGCAAAGGTTGTTGCCGGTCCTTTGTCAAGACCACGGCCTTACACCGGAG
CAAGTCGTGGCCATTGCAAGCAATGGGGGTGGCAAACAGGCTCTTGAGACGGTTCAGAGACTTCTCCCAG
TTCTCTGTCAAGCCCACGGGCTGACTCCCGATCAAGTTGTAGCGATTGCGTCCAACGGTGGAGGGAAACA
AGCATTGGAGACTGTCCAACGGCTCCTTCCCGTGTTGTGTCAAGCCCACGGTTTGACGCCTGCACAAGTG
GTCGCCATCGCCAGCCATGATGGCGGTAAGCAGGCGCTGGAAACAGTACAGCGCCTGCTGCCTGTACTGT
GCCAGGATCATGGACTGACCCCAGACCAGGTAGTCGCAATCGCGAACAATAATGGGGGAAAGCAAGCCCT
GGAAACCGTGCAAAGGTTGTTGCCGGTCCTTTGTCAAGACCACGGCCTTACACCGGAGCAAGTCGTGGCC
ATTGCAAATAATAACGGTGGCAAACAGGCTCTTGAGACGGTTCAGAGACTTCTCCCAGTTCTCTGTCAAG
CCCACGGGCTGACTCCCGATCAAGTTGTAGCGATTGCGAATAACAATGGAGGGAAACAAGCATTGGAGAC
TGTCCAACGGCTCCTTCCCGTGTTGTGTCAAGCCCACGGTTTGACGCCTGCACAAGTGGTCGCCATCGCC
TCGAATGGCGGCGGTAAGCAGGCGCTGGAAACAGTACAGCGCCTGCTGCCTGTACTGTGCCAGGATCATG
GACTGACCCCAGACCAGGTAGTCGCAATCGCGAACAATAATGGGGGAAAGCAAGCCCTGGAAACCGTGCA
AAGGTTGTTGCCGGTCCTTTGTCAAGACCACGGCCTTACACCGGAGCAAGTCGTGGCCATTGCAAGCAAC
ATCGGTGGCAAACAGGCTCTTGAGACGGTTCAGAGACTTCTCCCAGTTCTCTGTCAAGCCCACGGGCTGA
CTCCCGATCAAGTTGTAGCGATTGCGTCGAACATTGGAGGGAAACAAGCATTGGAGACTGTCCAACGGCT
CCTTCCCGTGTTGTGTCAAGCCCACGGTTTGACGCCTGCACAAGTGGTCGCCATCGCCTCCAATATTGGC
GGTAAGCAGGCGCTGGAAACAGTACAGCGCCTGCTGCCTGTACTGTGCCAGGATCATGGACTGACACCCG
AACAGGTGGTCGCCATTGCTTCTAATGGGGGAGGACGGCCAGCCTTGGAG
