>Addgene plasmid #47299 | TAL3580 | addgene partial sequence | sequence record 69117 | JDS-TALEN-F 5'-TAGGGGTCGGTAAACAGTGG-3'
GCGGGTGAGCTTAGGGGGCCTCCGCTCCAGCTCGACACCGGGCAGCTGCTGAAGATCGCGAAGAGAGGGG
GAGTAACAGCGGTAGAGGCAGTGCACGCCTGGCGCAATGCGCTCACCGGGGCCCCCTTGAACCTGACCCC
AGACCAGGTAGTCGCAATCGCGAACAATAATGGGGGAAAGCAAGCCCTGGAAACCGTGCAAAGGTTGTTG
CCGGTCCTTTGTCAAGACCACGGCCTTACACCGGAGCAAGTCGTGGCCATTGCAAGCAACATCGGTGGCA
AACAGGCTCTTGAGACGGTTCAGAGACTTCTCCCAGTTCTCTGTCAAGCCCACGGGCTGACTCCCGATCA
AGTTGTAGCGATTGCGAATAACAATGGAGGGAAACAAGCATTGGAGACTGTCCAACGGCTCCTTCCCGTG
TTGTGTCAAGCCCACGGTTTGACGCCTGCACAAGTGGTCGCCATCGCCAACAACAACGGCGGTAAGCAGG
CGCTGGAAACAGTACAGCGCCTGCTGCCTGTACTGTGCCAGGATCATGGACTGACCCCAGACCAGGTAGT
CGCAATCGCGAACAATAATGGGGGAAAGCAAGCCCTGGAAACCGTGCAAAGGTTGTTGCCGGTCCTTTGT
CAAGACCACGGCCTTACACCGGAGCAAGTCGTGGCCATTGCAAGCAATGGGGGTGGCAAACAGGCTCTTG
AGACGGTTCAGAGACTTCTCCCAGTTCTCTGTCAAGCCCACGGGCTGACTCCCGATCAAGTTGTAGCGAT
TGCGTCCAACGGTGGAGGGAAACAAGCATTGGAGACTGTCCAACGGCTCCTTCCCGTGTTGTGTCAAGCC
CACGGTT
